>Addgene plasmid #98173 | p-mCherry-C1-iCoChR++ | addgene full sequence | sequence record 182757 | Addgene NGS Result
GGATAACCGTATTACCGCCATGCATTAGTTATTAATAGTAATCAATTACGGGGTCATTAGTTCATAGCCC
ATATATGGAGTTCCGCGTTACATAACTTACGGTAAATGGCCCGCCTGGCTGACCGCCCAACGACCCCCGC
CCATTGACGTCAATAATGACGTATGTTCCCATAGTAACGCCAATAGGGACTTTCCATTGACGTCAATGGG
TGGAGTATTTACGGTAAACTGCCCACTTGGCAGTACATCAAGTGTATCATATGCCAAGTACGCCCCCTAT
TGACGTCAATGACGGTAAATGGCCCGCCTGGCATTATGCCCAGTACATGACCTTATGGGACTTTCCTACT
TGGCAGTACATCTACGTATTAGTCATCGCTATTACCATGGTGATGCGGTTTTGGCAGTACATCAATGGGC
GTGGATAGCGGTTTGACTCACGGGGATTTCCAAGTCTCCACCCCATTGACGTCAATGGGAGTTTGTTTTG
GCACCAAAATCAACGGGACTTTCCAAAATGTCGTAACAACTCCGCCCCATTGACGCAAATGGGCGGTAGG
CGTGTACGGTGGGAGGTCTATATAAGCAGAGCTGGTTTAGTGAACCGTCAGATCCGCTAGCGCCACAATG
GATTATGGGGGGGCTCTGTCCGCAGTCGGGCTGTTTCAGACCTCCTACACCCTGGAAAACAACGGCTCAG
TCATTTGCATTCCCAACAATGGACAGTGCTTTTGTCTGGCATGGCTGAAGAGCAACGGGTCCGACACAGA
GCAGCTGGTGGCCAATATCCTGCAGTGGTTCTCATTTGGGTTCAGCATTCTGATCCTGATGTTTTACGCT
TATCAGACCTGGCGGGCAACATGCGGCTGGGAGAACGTGTACGTCTGCTGCGTGCAGCTGACCAAAGTCA
TCATTGAATTCTTTCACAGTTTCGACGATCCTTCAATGCTGTACCTGGCCAACGGACATAGGGTGAGATG
GCTGAGATATGCTTCTTGGCTGCTGACATGTCCCGTCATTCTGATCCACCTGAGTAATCTGACAGGGCTG
AAGGACGATTATAGCAAACGAACTATGAGGCTGCTGGTGTCCGATGTCGGGACCATCGTGTGGGGCGCAA
CTTCTGCCATGAGTACCGGCTACGTGAAGGTCATTTTCTTTGTGCTGGGATGCATCTATGGGGCCAACAC
ATTCTTTCACGCCGCTAAGGTGTACATTGAGTCCTATCATGTGGTCCCAAAAGGCCGGCCTCGAACTGTG
GTCCGCATCATGGCTTGGCTGTTCTTTCTGAGCTGGGGAATGTTTCCAGTGCTGTTCGTGGTCGGCCCCG
AAGGATTCGACGCAATTTCCCGATACGGCTCTAATATCGGACACACTATCATTGATCTGATGTCTAAACA
GTGTTGGGGGCTGCTGGGCCATTACCTGAGAGTGCTGATTCACAGCCATATCATTATCTATGGAGACATC
CGGAAGAAAACCAAAATCAATGTGGCTGGGGAAGAGATGGAGGTGGAGACAATGGTGGATCAGGAGGATG
AAGCTGGGGCTGTACCGGTGGTGAGCAAGGGCGAGGAGGATAACATGGCCATCATCAAGGAGTTCATGCG
CTTCAAGGTGCACATGGAGGGCTCCGTGAACGGCCACGAGTTCGAGATCGAGGGCGAGGGCGAGGGCCGC
CCCTACGAGGGCACCCAGACCGCCAAGCTGAAGGTGACCAAGGGTGGCCCCCTGCCCTTCGCCTGGGACA
TCCTGTCCCCTCAGTTCATGTACGGCTCCAAGGCCTACGTGAAGCACCCCGCCGACATCCCCGACTACTT
GAAGCTGTCCTTCCCCGAGGGCTTCAAGTGGGAGCGCGTGATGAACTTCGAGGACGGCGGCGTGGTGACC
GTGACCCAGGACTCCTCCCTGCAGGACGGCGAGTTCATCTACAAGGTGAAGCTGCGCGGCACCAACTTCC
CCTCCGACGGCCCCGTAATGCAGAAGAAGACCATGGGCTGGGAGGCCTCCTCCGAGCGGATGTACCCCGA
GGACGGCGCCCTGAAGGGCGAGATCAAGCAGAGGCTGAAGCTGAAGGACGGCGGCCACTACGACGCTGAG
GTCAAGACCACCTACAAGGCCAAGAAGCCCGTGCAGCTGCCCGGCGCCTACAACGTCAACATCAAGTTGG
ACATCACCTCCCACAACGAGGACTACACCATCGTGGAACAGTACGAACGCGCCGAGGGCCGCCACTCCAC
CGGCGGCATGGACGAGCTGTACAAGTAAGAGCTCAAGCTTCGAATTCTGCAGTCGACGGTACCGCGGGCC
CGGGATCCACCGGATCTAGATAACTGATCATAATCAGCCATACCACATTTGTAGAGGTTTTACTTGCTTT
AAAAAACCTCCCACACCTCCCCCTGAACCTGAAACATAAAATGAATGCAATTGTTGTTGTTAACTTGTTT
ATTGCAGCTTATAATGGTTACAAATAAAGCAATAGCATCACAAATTTCACAAATAAAGCATTTTTTTCAC
TGCATTCTAGTTGTGGTTTGTCCAAACTCATCAATGTATCTTAACGCGTAAATTGTAAGCGTTAATATTT
TGTTAAAATTCGCGTTAAATTTTTGTTAAATCAGCTCATTTTTTAACCAATAGGCCGAAATCGGCAAAAT
CCCTTATAAATCAAAAGAATAGACCGAGATAGGGT
[37 nt withheld, positions 2696-2732]
AAAGAACGTGGACTCCAACGTCAAAGG
[49 nt withheld, positions 2760-2808]
T
[91 nt withheld, positions 2810-2900]
G
[124 nt withheld, positions 2902-3025]
CAGGTGGCACTTTTCGGGGAAATGTGCGCGGAACCCCTATTTGTTTATTTTTCTAAATACATTCAAATAT
GTATCCGCTCATGAGACAATAACCCTGATAAATGCTTCAATAATATTGAAAAAGGAAGAGTCCTGAGGCG
GAAAGAACCAGCTGTGGAATGTGTGTCAGTTAGGGTGTGGAAAGTCCCCAGGCTCCCCAGCAGGCAGAAG
TATGCAAAGCATGCATCTCAATTAGTCAGCAACCAGGTGTGGAAAGTCCCCAGGCTCCCCAGCAGGCAGA
AGTATGCAAAGCATGCATCTCAATTAGTCAGCAACCATAGTCCCGCCCCTAACTCCGCCCATCCCGCCCC
TAACTCCGCCCAGTTCCGCCCATTCTCCGCCCCATGGCTGACTAATTTTTTTTATTTATGCAGAGGCCGA
GGCCGCCTCGGCCTCTGAGCTATTCCAGAAGTAGTGAGGAGGCTTTTTTGGAGGCCTAGGCTTTTGCAAA
GATCGATCAAGAGACAGGATGAGGATCGTTTCGCATGATTGAACAAGATGGATTGCACGCAGGTTCTCCG
GCCGCTTGGGTGGAGAGGCTATTCGGCTATGACTGGGCACAACAGACAATCGGCTGCTCTGATGCCGCCG
TGTTCCGGCTGTCAGCGCAGGGGCGCCCGGTTCTTTTTGTCAAGACCGACCTGTCCGGTGCCCTGAATGA
ACTGCAAGACGAGGCAGCGCGGCTATCGTGGCTGGCCACGACGGGCGTTCCTTGCGCAGCTGTGCTCGAC
GTTGTCACTGAAGCGGGAAGGGACTGGCTGCTATTGGGCGAAGTGCCGGGGCAGGATCTCCTGTCATCTC
ACCTTGCTCCTGCCGAGAAAGTATCCATCATGGCTGATGCAATGCGGCGGCTGCATACGCTTGATCCGGC
TACCTGCCCATTCGACCACCAAGCGAAACATCGCATCGAGCGAGCACGTACTCGGATGGAAGCCGGTCTT
GTCGATCAGGATGATCTGGACGAAGAGCATCAGGGGCTCGCGCCAGCCGAACTGTTCGCCAGGCTCAAGG
CGAGCATGCCCGACGGCGAGGATCTCGTCGTGACCCATGGCGATGCCTGCTTGCCGAATATCATGGTGGA
AAATGGCCGCTTTTCTGGATTCATCGACTGTGGCCGGCTGGGTGTGGCGGACCGCTATCAGGACATAGCG
TTGGCTACCCGTGATATTGCTGAAGAGCTTGGCGGCGAATGGGCTGACCGCTTCCTCGTGCTTTACGGTA
TCGCCGCTCCCGATTCGCAGCGCATCGCCTTCTATCGCCTTCTTGACGAGTTCTTCTGAGCGGGACTCTG
GGGTTCGAAATGACCGACCAAGCGACGCCCAACCTGCCATCACGAGATTTCGATTCCACCGCCGCCTTCT
ATGAAAGGTTGGGCTTCGGAATCGTTTTCCGGGACGCCGGCTGGATGATCCTCCAGCGCGGGGATCTCAT
GCTGGAGTTCTTCGCCCACCCTAGGGGGAGGCTAACTGAAACACGGAAGGAGACAATACCGGAAGGAACC
CGCGCTATGACGGCAATAAAAAGACAGAATAAAACGCACGGTGTTGGGTCGTTTGTTCATAAACGCGGGG
TTCGGTCCCAGGGCTGGCACTCTGTCGATACCCCACCGAGACCCCATTGGGGCCAATACGCCCGCGTTTC
TTCCTTTTCCCCACCCCACCCCCCAAGTTCGGGTGAAGGCCCAGGGCTCGCAGCCAACGTCGGGGCGGCA
GGCCCTGCCATAGCCTCAGGTTACTCATATATACTTTAGATTGATTTAAAACTTCATTTTTAATTTAAAA
GGATCTAGGTGAAGATCCTTTTTGATAATCTCATGACCAAAATCCCTTAACGTGAGTTTTCGTTCCACTG
AGCGTCAGACCCCGTAGAAAAGATCAAAGGATCTTCTTGAGATCCTTTTTTTCTGCGCGTAATCTGCTGC
TTGCAAACAAAAAAACCACCGCTACCAGCGGTGGTTTGTTTGCCGGATCAAGAGCTACCAACTCTTTTTC
CGAAGGTAACTGGCTTCAGCAGAGCGCAGATACCAAATACTGTTCTTCTAGTGTAGCCGTAGTTAGGCCA
CCACTTCAAGAACTCTGTAGCACCGCCTACATACCTCGCTCTGCTAATCCTGTTACCAGTGGCTGCTGCC
AGTGGCGATAAGTCGTGTCTTACCGGGTTGGACTCAAGACGATAGTTACCGGATAAGGCGCAGCGGTCGG
GCTGAACGGGGGGTTCGTGCACACAGCCCAGCTTGGAGCGAACGACCTACACCGAACTGAGATACCTACA
GCGTGAGCTATGAGAAAGCGCCACGCTTCCCGAAGGGAGAAAGGCGGACAGGTATCCGGTAAGCGGCAGG
GTCGGAACAGGAGAGCGCACGAGGGAGCTTCCAGGGGGAAACGCCTGGTATCTTTATAGTCCTGTCGGGT
TTCGCCACCTCTGACTTGAGCGTCGATTTTTGTGATGCTCGTCAGGGGGGCGGAGCCTATGGAAAAACGC
CAGCAACGCGGCCTTTTTACGGTTCCTGGCCTTTTGCTGGCCTTTTGCTCACATGTTCTTTCCTGCGTTA
TCCCCTGATTCTGT
Features (pLannotate 1.2.2; 14 found; start..end, strand, type, name):
     86..389     +  enhancer       CMV enhancer: human cytomegalovirus immediate early enhancer
    390..593     +  promoter       CMV promoter: human cytomegalovirus (CMV) immediate early promoter
   1559..2267    +  CDS            mCherry (fragment): monomeric derivative of DsRed fluorescent protein (Shaner et al., 2004) mammalian codon-optimized
   2269..2318    +  misc_feature   MCS (fragment): multiple cloning site
   2335..2419    +  CDS            large T antigen (fragment): large T antigen from SV40 (simian virus 40)
   2442..2563    +  polyA_signal   SV40 poly(A) signal: SV40 polyadenylation signal
   2597..3025    -  rep_origin     f1 ori (sequence partly withheld): f1 bacteriophage origin of replication; arrow indicates direction of (+) strand synthesis
   3052..3156    +  promoter       AmpR promoter: bla
   3158..3515    +  promoter       SV40 promoter: SV40 enhancer and early promoter
   3550..4344    +  CDS            NeoR/KanR: aminoglycoside phosphotransferase from Tn5; aph(3')-II (or nptII); confers resistance to neomycin, kanamycin, and G418 (Geneticin®)
   4365..4517    +  CDS            ble (fragment): BLE_KLEPN - Experimental evidence at protein level: Swiss-Prot protein existence level 1. Binding protein with a strong affinity to the bleomycin family of antibiotics. Binds to CL990; an antimitotic-antibiotic compound. From Klebsiella pneumoniae.
   4576..4623    +  polyA_signal   HSV TK poly(A) signal: herpes simplex virus thymidine kinase polyadenylation signal (Cole and Stacy, 1985)
   4714..4730    -  polyA_signal   bGH poly(A) signal (fragment): bovine growth hormone polyadenylation signal
   4952..5540    +  rep_origin     ori: high-copy-number ColE1/pMB1/pBR322/pUC origin of replication
