[The description below was written by a language model from this plasmid's Addgene catalogue record and pLannotate feature annotations shown in this document.]
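Description:
p-mCherry-C1-iCoChR++ is a mammalian expression plasmid built on the pEGFP-C1 backbone, in which the fluorescent protein is mCherry rather than EGFP. It encodes iCoChR++, a synthetic, mammalian codon-optimized artificial anion-conducting channelrhodopsin (aACR) derived from CoChR and activated by blue light. The roughly 915 bp opsin coding sequence carries ten recorded substitutions (A59S, E83N, E90Q, E101S, Q117R, E123S, V242R, T246N, N258Q, Q273S). It was inserted between the NheI and AgeI sites, placing it downstream of the CMV immediate-early enhancer and promoter and directly upstream of mCherry. The channel is therefore expressed as a C-terminal mCherry fusion, which allows expression and membrane localization to be checked by red fluorescence. The feature table does not annotate the opsin itself, but the unannotated gap between the CMV promoter and the mCherry CDS matches the expected position and size of the insert. A remnant multiple cloning site follows mCherry, and the transcript ends at an SV40 polyadenylation signal.

The backbone carries a high-copy ColE1/pUC-type origin for propagation in E. coli and an f1 origin. A single NeoR/KanR (aminoglycoside phosphotransferase) gene is driven by tandem bacterial (bla) and SV40 early promoters and terminated by the HSV TK poly(A) signal. This gene gives kanamycin resistance in bacteria and G418 selection in mammalian cells. The short large T antigen, ble and bGH poly(A) fragments in the annotation are probably backbone remnants or partial matches rather than functional elements. The construct suits transient or stable expression in cultured mammalian cells to characterize this light-gated anion channel, one of a set of engineered channelrhodopsins with tuned spectra and kinetics developed for optogenetic manipulation of behavior.
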