Addgene plasmid #98173: p-mCherry-C1-iCoChR++
Purpose: artificial anion conducting channelrhodopsin (aACR). Activation with blue light. Codon optimized for mammalian expression.
Depositing lab: Peter Hegemann. Depositing organization: Humboldt-Universitaet zu Berlin. Publication: Anion-conducting channelrhodopsins with tuned spectra and modified kinetics engineered for optogenetic manipulation of behavior. Wietek J, Rodriguez-Rozada S, Tutas J, Tenedini F, Grimm C, Oertner TG, Soba P, Hegemann P, Wiegert JS. Sci Rep. 2017 Nov 2;7(1):14957. doi: 10.1038/s41598-017-14330-y. PubMed 29097684.
Backbone
  Vector backbone: pEGFP-C1
  Backbone size w/o insert (bp): 4714
  Vector type: Mammalian Expression
  Selectable markers: Neomycin (select with G418)
Growth in bacteria
  Bacterial resistance: Kanamycin, 50 μg/mL
  Growth temperature: 37°C
  Growth strain: XL1 Blue
  Copy number: High Copy
Gene/Insert
  Gene/Insert name: Synthetic construct iCoChR++ gene (alt names: iCoChR++; CoChR)
  Species: Synthetic
  Insert size (bp): 915
  Mutation: A59S, E83N, E90Q, E101S, Q117R, E123S, V242R, T246N, N258Q, Q273S
  Promoter: CMV (+enhancer)
  Tag / fusion protein: mCherry (C terminal on backbone)
  Cloning method: Restriction Enzyme; 5′ cloning site NheI (not destroyed); 3′ cloning site AgeI (not destroyed)
  Sequencing primers: 5′ EGFP-N1-F: GAGGTCTATATAAGCAGAGC or CMV-F: GCAAATGGGCGGTAGGCGT; 3′ EGFP-C1-R: AACCATTATAAGCTGCAATAAAC
Terms and licenses: Academic/Nonprofit Terms; Industry Terms: Not Available to Industry
How to cite: p-mCherry-C1-iCoChR++ was a gift from Peter Hegemann (Addgene plasmid # 98173 ; http://n2t.net/addgene:98173 ; RRID:Addgene_98173)
