>Addgene plasmid #98173 | p-mCherry-C1-iCoChR++ | depositor partial sequence | sequence record 179952 | iCoChR++ gene
ATGGATTATGGGGGGGCTCTGTCCGCAGTCGGGCTGTTTCAGACCTCCTACACCCTGGAAAACAACGGCT
CAGTCATTTGCATTCCCAACAATGGACAGTGCTTTTGTCTGGCATGGCTGAAGAGCAACGGGTCCGACAC
AGAGCAGCTGGTGGCCAATATCCTGCAGTGGTTCTCATTTGGGTTCAGCATTCTGATCCTGATGTTTTAC
GCTTATCAGACCTGGCGGGCAACATGCGGCTGGGAGAACGTGTACGTCTGCTGCGTGCAGCTGACCAAAG
TCATCATTGAATTCTTTCACAGTTTCGACGATCCTTCAATGCTGTACCTGGCCAACGGACATAGGGTGAG
ATGGCTGAGATATGCTTCTTGGCTGCTGACATGTCCCGTCATTCTGATCCACCTGAGTAATCTGACAGGG
CTGAAGGACGATTATAGCAAACGAACTATGAGGCTGCTGGTGTCCGATGTCGGGACCATCGTGTGGGGCG
CAACTTCTGCCATGAGTACCGGCTACGTGAAGGTCATTTTCTTTGTGCTGGGATGCATCTATGGGGCCAA
CACATTCTTTCACGCCGCTAAGGTGTACATTGAGTCCTATCATGTGGTCCCAAAAGGCCGGCCTCGAACT
GTGGTCCGCATCATGGCTTGGCTGTTCTTTCTGAGCTGGGGAATGTTTCCAGTGCTGTTCGTGGTCGGCC
CCGAAGGATTCGACGCAATTTCCCGATACGGCTCTAATATCGGACACACTATCATTGATCTGATGTCTAA
ACAGTGTTGGGGGCTGCTGGGCCATTACCTGAGAGTGCTGATTCACAGCCATATCATTATCTATGGAGAC
ATCCGGAAGAAAACCAAAATCAATGTGGCTGGGGAAGAGATGGAGGTGGAGACAATGGTGGATCAGGAGG
ATGAA
